>Addgene plasmid #112625 | ptdTHC_PGKneoLox2DTA.2 | addgene full sequence | sequence record 222029 | Addgene NGS Result
CTG
[124 nt withheld, positions 4-127]
C
[91 nt withheld, positions 129-219]
A
[49 nt withheld, positions 221-269]
CCTTTGACGTTGGAGTCCACGTTCTTT
[37 nt withheld, positions 297-333]
ACCCTATCTCGGTCTATTCTTTTGATTTATAAGGGATTTTGCCGATTTCGGCCTATTGGTTAAAAAATGA
GCTGATTTAACAAAAATTTAACGCGAATTTTAACAAAATATTAACGCTTACAATTTCCATTCGCCATTCA
GGCTGCGCAACTGTTGGGAAGGGCGATCGGTGCGGGCCTCTTCGCTATTACGCCAGCTGGCGAAAGGGGG
ATGTGCTGCAAGGCGATTAAGTTGGGTAACGCCAGGGTTTTCCCAGTCACGACGTTGTAAAACGACGGCC
AGTGAGCGCGCGTAATACGACTCACTATAGGGCGAATTGGAGCTCCACCGCGGTGGCGGCCGCCTAGGAG
ATCTACGCGTCAATTGATGCATCCCGGGTTTATTCATGAGGCCGGCCACC
[378 nt withheld, positions 734-1111]
TCCACCATGGTGAGCAAGGGAGAGGAGGTCATCAAAGAGTTCATGCGCTTCAAGGTGCGCATGGAGGGCT
CCATGAACGGCCACGAGTTCGAGATCGAGGGCGAGGGCGAGGGCCGCCCCTACGAGGGCACCCAGACCGC
CAAGCTGAAGGTGACCAAGGGCGGCCCCCTGCCCTTCGCCTGGGACATCCTGTCCCCCCAGTTCATGTAC
GGCTCCAAGGCGTACGTGAAGCACCCCGCCGACATCCCCGATTACAAGAAGCTGTCCTTCCCCGAGGGCT
TCAAGTGGGAGCGCGTGATGAACTTCGAGGACGGCGGTCTGGTGACCGTGACCCAGGACTCCTCCCTGCA
GGACGGCACGCTGATCTACAAGGTGAAGATGCGCGGCACCAACTTCCCCCCCGACGGCCCCGTAATGCAG
AAGAAGACCATGGGCTGGGAGGCCTCCACCGAGCGCCTGTACCCCCGCGACGGCGTGCTGAAGGGCGAGA
TCCACCAGGCCCTGAAGCTGAAGGACGGCGGCCACTACCTGGTGGAGTTCAAGACCATCTACATGGCCAA
GAAGCCCGTGCAACTGCCCGGCTACTACTACGTGGACACCAAGCTGGACATCACCTCCCACAACGAGGAC
TACACCATCGTGGAACAGTACGAGCGCTCCGAGGGCCGCCACCACCTGTTCCTGGGGCATGGCACCGGCA
GCACCGGCAGCGGCAGCTCCGGCACCGCCTCCTCCGAGGACAACAACATGGCCGTCATCAAAGAGTTCAT
GCGCTTCAAGGTGCGCATGGAGGGCTCCATGAACGGCCACGAGTTCGAGATCGAGGGCGAGGGCGAGGGC
CGCCCCTACGAGGGCACCCAGACCGCCAAGCTGAAGGTGACCAAGGGCGGCCCCCTGCCCTTCGCCTGGG
ACATCCTGTCCCCCCAGTTCATGTACGGCTCCAAGGCGTACGTGAAGCACCCCGCCGACATCCCCGATTA
CAAGAAGCTGTCCTTCCCCGAGGGCTTCAAGTGGGAGCGCGTGATGAACTTCGAGGACGGCGGTCTGGTG
ACCGTGACCCAGGACTCCTCCCTGCAGGACGGCACGCTGATCTACAAGGTGAAGATGCGCGGCACCAACT
TCCCCCCCGACGGCCCCGTAATGCAGAAGAAGACCATGGGCTGGGAGGCCTCCACCGAGCGCCTGTACCC
CCGCGACGGCGTGCTGAAGGGCGAGATCCACCAGGCCCTGAAGCTGAAGGACGGCGGCCGCTACCTGGTG
GAGTTCAAGACCATCTACATGGCCAAGAAGCCCGTGCAACTGCCCGGCTACTACTACGTGGACACCAAGC
TGGACATCACCTCCCACAACGAGGACTACACCATCGTGGAACAGTACGAGCGCTCCGAGGGCCGCCACCA
CCTGTTCCTGTACGGCATGGACGAGCTGTACAAGGGAAGCGGAGCTACTAACTTCAGCCTGCTGAAGCAG
GCTGGAGACGTGGAGGAGAACCCTGGACCTATGAAAAAGCCTGAACTCACCGCGACGTCTGTCGAGAAGT
TTCTGATCGAAAAGTTCGACAGCGTCTCCGACCTGATGCAGCTCTCGGAGGGCGAAGAATCTCGTGCTTT
CAGCTTCGATGTAGGAGGGCGTGGATATGTCCTGCGGGTAAATAGCTGCGCCGATGGTTTCTACAAAGAT
CGTTATGTTTATCGGCACTTTGCATCGGCCGCGCTCCCGATTCCGGAAGTGCTTGACATTGGGGAATTCA
GCGAGAGCCTGACCTATTGCATCTCCCGCCGTGCACAGGGTGTCACGTTGCAAGACCTGCCTGAAACCGA
ACTGCCCGCTGTTCTGCAGCCGGTCGCGGAGGCCATGGATGCGATCGCTGCGGCCGATCTTAGCCAGACG
AGCGGGTTCGGCCCATTCGGACCGCAAGGAATCGGTCAATACACTACATGGCGTGATTTCATATGCGCGA
TTGCTGATCCCCATGTGTATCACTGGCAAACTGTGATGGACGACACCGTCAGTGCGTCCGTCGCGCAGGC
TCTCGATGAGCTGATGCTTTGGGCCGAGGACTGCCCCGAAGTCCGGCACCTCGTGCACGCGGATTTCGGC
TCCAACAATGTCCTGACGGACAATGGCCGCATAACAGCGGTCATTGACTGGAGCGAGGCGATGTTCGGGG
ATTCCCAATACGAGGTCGCCAACATCTTCTTCTGGAGGCCGTGGTTGGCTTGTATGGAGCAGCAGACGCG
CTACTTCGAGCGGAGGCATCCGGAGCTTGCAGGATCGCCGCGGCTCCGGGCGTATATGCTCCGCATTGGT
CTTGACCAACTCTATCAGAGCTTGGTTGACGGCAATTTCGATGATGCAGCTTGGGCGCAGGGTCGATGCG
ACGCAATCGTCCGATCCGGAGCCGGGACTGTCGGGCGTACACAAATCGCCCGCAGAAGCGCGGCCGTCTG
GACCGATGGCTGTGTAGAAGTACTCGCCGATAGTGGAAACCGACGCCCCAGCACTCGTCCGAGGGCAAAG
GAACGCGGCTCCGGCGCAACAAATTTCTCTCTCCTCAAACAAGCAGGCGATGTTGAAGAAAATCCCGGGC
CCATGTCCAATTTACTGACCGTACACCAAAATTTGCCTGCATTACCGGTCGATGCAACGAGTGATGAGGT
TCGCAAGAACCTGATGGACATGTTCAGGGATCGCCAGGCGTTTTCTGAGCATACCTGGAAAATGCTTCTG
TCCGTTTGCCGGTCGTGGGCGGCATGGTGCAAGTTGAATAACCGGAAATGGTTTCCCGCAGAACCTGAAG
ATGTTCGCGATTATCTTCTATATCTTCAGGCGCGCGGTCTGGCAGTAAAAACTATCCAGCAACATTTGGG
CCAGCTAAACATGCTTCATCGTCGGTCCGGGCTGCCACGACCAAGTGACAGCAATGCTGTTTCACTGGTT
ATGCGGCGGATCCGAAAAGAAAACGTTGATGCCGGTGAACGTGCAAAACAGGCTCTAGCGTTCGAACGCA
CTGATTTCGACCAGGTTCGTTCACTCATGGAAAATAGCGATCGCTGCCAGGATATACGTAATCTGGCATT
TCTGGGGATTGCTTATAACACCCTGTTACGTATAGCCGAAATTGCCAGGATCAGGGTTAAAGATATCTCA
CGTACTGACGGTGGGAGAATGTTAATCCATATTGGCAGAACGAAAACGCTGGTTAGCACCGCAGGTGTAG
AGAAGGCACTTAGCCTGGGGGTAACTAAACTGGTCGAGCGATGGATTTCCGTCTCTGGTGTAGCTGATGA
TCCGAATAACTACCTGTTTTGCCGGGTCAGAAAAAATGGTGTTGCCGCGCCATCTGCCACCAGCCAGCTA
TCAACTCGCGCCCTGGAAGGGATTTTTGAAGCAACTCATCGATTGATTTACGGCGCTAAGGATGACTCTG
GTCAGAGATACCTGGCCTGGTCTGGACACAGTGCCCGTGTCGGAGCCGCGCGAGATATGGCCCGCGCTGG
AGTTTCAATACCGGAGATCATGCAAGCTGGTGGCTGGACCAATGTAAATATTGTCATGAACTATATCCGT
AACCTGGATAGTGAAACAGGGGCAATGGTGCGCCTGCTGGAAGATGGCGATCTCGAGCCATCTGCTGGAG
ACATGAGAGCTGCCAACCTTTGGCCAAGCCCGCTCATGATCAAACGCTCTAAGAAGAACAGCCTGGCCTT
GTCCCTGACGGCCGACCAGATGGTCAGTGCCTTGTTGGATGCTGAGCCCCCCATACTCTATTCCGAGTAT
GATCCTACCAGACCCTTCAGTGAAGCTTCGATGATGGGCTTACTGACCAACCTGGCAGACAGGGAGCTGG
TTCACATGATCAACTGGGCGAAGAGGGTGCCAGGCTTTGTGGATTTGACCCTCCATGATCAGGTCCACCT
TCTAGAATGTGCCTGGCTAGAGATCCTGATGATTGGTCTCGTCTGGCGCTCCATGGAGCACCCAGTGAAG
CTACTGTTTGCTCCTAACTTGCTCTTGGACAGGAACCAGGGAAAATGTGTAGAGGGCATGGTGGAGATCT
TCGACATGCTGCTGGCTACATCATCTCGGTTCCGCATGATGAATCTGCAGGGAGAGGAGTTTGTGTGCCT
CAAATCTATTATTTTGCTTAATTCTGGAGTGTACACATTTCTGTCCAGCACCCTGAAGTCTCTGGAAGAG
AAGGACCATATCCACCGAGTCCTGGACAAGATCACAGACACTTTGATCCACCTGATGGCCAAGGCAGGCC
TGACCCTGCAGCAGCAGCACCAGCGGCTGGCCCAGCTCCTCCTCATCCTCTCCCACATCAGGCACATGAG
TAACAAAGGCATGGAGCATCTGTACAGCATGAAGTGCAAGAACGTGGTGCCCCTCTATGACCTGCTGCTG
GAGGCGGCGGACGCCCACCGCCTACATGCGCCCACTAGCCGTGGAGGGGCATCCGTGGAGGAGACGGACC
AAAGCCACTTGGCCACTGCGGGCTCTACTTCATCGCATTCCTTGCAAAAGTATTACATCACGGGGGAGGC
AGAGGGTTTCCCTGCCACAGCTTGATAGCGGCCGCACTCCTCAGGTGCAGGCTGCCTATCAGAAGGTGGT
GGCTGGTGTGGCCAATGCCCTGGCTCACAAATACCACTGAGATCTTTTTCCCTCTGCCAAAAATTATGGG
GACATCATGAAGCCCCTTGAGCATCTGACTTCTGGCTAATAAAGGAAATTTATTTTCATTGCAATAGTGT
GTTGGAATTTTTTGTGTCTCTCACTCGGAAGGACATATGGGAGGGCAAATCATTTAAAACATCAGAATGA
GTATTTGGTTTAGAGTTTGGCAACATATGCCCATATGCTGGCTGCCATGAACAAAGGTTGGCTATAAAGA
GGTCATCAGTATATGAAACAGCCCCCTGCTGTCCATTCCTTATTCCATAGAAAAGCCTTGACTTGAGGTT
AGATTTTTTTTATATTTTGTTTTGTGTTATTTTTTTCTTTAACATCCCTAAAATTTTCCTTACATGTTTT
ACTAGCCAGATTTTTCCTCCTCTCCTGACTACTCCCAGTCATAGCTGTCCCTCTTCTCTTATGGAGATCC
CTCGACCTGCAGCCCAAGCTTGGCGTAATCATGGTCATAGCTGTTTCCTGTGTGAAATTGTTATCCGCTC
ACAATTCCACACAAAAACTAGGCCGCTCTAGAACTAGTGGATCCGGAACCCTTAATATAACTTCGTATAA
TGTATGCTATACGAAGTTATTAGGTCCCTCGACCTGCAGGAATTCTACCGGGTAGGGGAGGCGCTTTTCC
CAAGGCAGTCTGGAGCATGCGCTTTAGCAGCCCCGCTGGGCACTTGGCGCTACACAAGTGGCCTCTGGCC
TCGCACACATTCCACATCCACCGGTAGGCGCCAACCGGCTCCGTTCTTTGGTGGCCCCTTCGCGCCACCT
TCTACTCCTCCCCTAGTCAGGAAGTTCCCCCCCGCCCCGCAGCTCGCGTCGTGCAGGACGTGACAAATGG
AAGTAGCACGTCTCACTAGTCTCGTGCAGATGGACAGCACCGCTGAGCAATGGAAGCGGGTAGGCCTTTG
GGGCAGCGGCCAATAGCAGCTTTGCTCCTTCGCTTTCTGGGCTCAGAGGCTGGGAAGGGGTGGGTCCGGG
GGCGGGCTCAGGGGCGGGCTCAGGGGCGGGGCGGGCGCCCGAAGGTCCTCCGGAGGCCCGGCATTCTGCA
CGCTTCAAAAGCGCACGTCTGCCGCGCTGTTCTCCTCTTCCTCATCTCCGGGCCTTTCGACCTGCAGCCA
ATATGGGATCGGCCATTGAACAAGATGGATTGCACGCAGGTTCTCCGGCCGCTTGGGTGGAGAGGCTATT
CGGCTATGACTGGGCACAACAGACAATCGGCTGCTCTGATGCCGCCGTGTTCCGGCTGTCAGCGCAGGGG
CGCCCGGTTCTTTTTGTCAAGACCGACCTGTCCGGTGCCCTGAATGAACTGCAGGACGAGGCAGCGCGGC
TATCGTGGCTGGCCACGACGGGCGTTCCTTGCGCAGCTGTGCTCGACGTTGTCACTGAAGCGGGAAGGGA
CTGGCTGCTATTGGGCGAAGTGCCGGGGCAGGATCTCCTGTCATCTCACCTTGCTCCTGCCGAGAAAGTA
TCCATCATGGCTGATGCAATGCGGCGGCTGCATACGCTTGATCCGGCTACCTGCCCATTCGACCACCAAG
CGAAACATCGCATCGAGCGAGCACGTACTCGGATGGAAGCCGGTCTTGTCGATCAGGATGATCTGGACGA
AGAGCATCAGGGGCTCGCGCCAGCCGAACTGTTCGCCAGGCTCAAGGCGCGCATGCCCGACGGCGATGAT
CTCGTCGTGACCCATGGCGATGCCTGCTTGCCGAATATCATGGTGGAAAATGGCCGCTTTTCTGGATTCA
TCGACTGTGGCCGGCTGGGTGTGGCGGACCGCTATCAGGACATAGCGTTGGCTACCCGTGATATTGCTGA
AGAGCTTGGCGGCGAATGGGCTGACCGCTTCCTCGTGCTTTACGGTATCGCCGCTCCCGATTCGCAGCGC
ATCGCCTTCTATCGCCTTCTTGACGAGTTCTTCTGAGGGGATCAATTCTCTAGAGCTCGCTGATCAGCCT
CGACTGTGCCTTCTAGTTGCCAGCCATCTGTTGTTTGCCCCTCCCCCGTGCCTTCCTTGACCCTGGAAGG
TGCCACTCCCACTGTCCTTTCCTAATAAAATGAGGAAATTGCATCGCATTGTCTGAGTAGGTGTCATTCT
ATTCTGGGGGGTGGGGTGGGGCAGGACAGCAAGGGGGAGGATTGGGAAGACAATAGCAGGCATGCTGGGG
ATGCGGTGGGCTCTATGGCTTCTGAGGCGGAAAGAACCAGCTGGGGCTCGAATCAAGCTGATCCGGAACC
CTTAATATAACTTCGTATAATGTATGCTATACGAAGTTATTAGGTCCCTCGACCTGCAGCCCAAGCTAGC
TTATCGATACCGTCGACGGTATCGATAAGCTTGATATCGAATTCTACCGGGTAGGGGAGGCGCTTTTCCC
AAGGCAGTCTGGAGCATGCGCTTTAGCAGCCCCGCTGGGCACTTGGCGCTACACAAGTGGCCTCTGGCCT
CGCACACATTCCACATCCACCGGTAGGCGCCAACCGGCTCCGTTCTTTGGTGGCCCCTTCGCGCCACCTT
CTACTCCTCCCCTAGTCAGGAAGTTCCCCCCCGCCCCGCAGCTCGCGTCGTGCAGGACGTGACAAATGGA
AGTAGCACGTCTCACTAGTCTCGTGCAGATGGACAGCACCGCTGAGCAATGGAAGCGGGTAGGCCTTTGG
GGCAGCGGCCAATAGCAGCTTTGCTCCTTCGCTTTCTGGGCTCAGAGGCTGGGAAGGGGTGGGTCCGGGG
GCGGGCTCAGGGGCGGGCTCAGGGGCGGGGCGGGCGCCCGAAGGTCCTCCGGAGGCCCGGCATTCTGCAC
GCTTCAAAAGCGCACGTCTGCCGCGCTGTTCTCCTCTTCCTCATCTCCGGGCCTTTCGACCTGCAGGTCC
TCGCCATGGATCCTGATGATGTTGTTGATTCTTCTAAATCTTTTGTGATGGAAAACTTTTCTTCGTACCA
CGGGACTAAACCTGGTTATGTAGATTCCATTCAAAAAGGTATACAAAAGCCAAAATCTGGTACACAAGGA
AATTATGACGATGATTGGAAAGGGTTTTATAGTACCGACAATAAATACGACGCTGCGGGATACTCTGTAG
ATAATGAAAACCCGCTCTCTGGAAAAGCTGGAGGCGTGGTCAAAGTGACGTATCCAGGACTGACGAAGGT
TCTCGCACTAAAAGTGGATAATGCCGAAACTATTAAGAAAGAGTTAGGTTTAAGTCTCACTGAACCGTTG
ATGGAGCAAGTCGGAACGGAAGAGTTTATCAAAAGGTTCGGTGATGGTGCTTCGCGTGTAGTGCTCAGCC
TTCCCTTCGCTGAGGGGAGTTCTAGCGTTGAATATATTAATAACTGGGAACAGGCGAAAGCGTTAAGCGT
AGAACTTGAGATTAATTTTGAAACCCGTGGAAAACGTGGCCAAGATGCGATGTATGAGTATATGGCTCAA
GCCTGTGCAGGAAATCGTGTCAGGCGATCTCTTTGTGAAGGAACCTTACTTCTGTGGTGTGACATAATTG
GACAAACTACCTACAGAGATTTAAAGCTCTAAGGTAAATATAAAATTTTTAAGTGTATAATGTGTTAAAC
TACTGATTCTAATTGTTTGTGTATTTTAGATTCCAACCTATGGAACTGATGAATGGGAGCAGTGGTGGAA
TGCAGATCCTAGAGCTCGCTGATCAGCCTCGACTGTGCCTTCTAGTTGCCAGCCATCTGTTGTTTGCCCC
TCCCCCGTGCCTTCCTTGACCCTGGAAGGTGCCACTCCCACTGTCCTTTCCTAATAAAATGAGGAAATTG
CATCGCATTGTCTGAGTAGGTGTCATTCTATTCTGGGGGGTGGGGTGGGGCAGGACAGCAAGGGGGAGGA
TTGGGAAGACAATAGCAGGCATGCTGGGGATGCGGTGGGCTCTATGGCTTCTGAGGCGGAAAGAACCAGC
TGGGGCTCGAGGGGGGGCCCGGTACCCAGCTTTTGTTCCCTTTAGTGAGGGTTAATTGCGCGCTTGGCGT
AATCATGGTCATAGCTGTTTCCTGTGTGAAATTGTTATCCGCTCACAATTCCACACAACATACGAGCCGG
AAGCATAAAGTGTAAAGCCTGGGGTGCCTAATGAGTGAGCTAACTCACATTAATTGCGTTGCGCTCACTG
CCCGCTTTCCAGTCGGGAAACCTGTCGTGCCAGCTGCATTAATGAATCGGCCAACGCGCGGGGAGAGGCG
GTTTGCGTATTGGGCGCTCTTCCGCTTCCTCGCTCACTGACTCGCTGCGCTCGGTCGTTCGGCTGCGGCG
AGCGGTATCAGCTCACTCAAAGGCGGTAATACGGTTATCCACAGAATCAGGGGATAACGCAGGAAAGAAC
ATGTGAGCAAAAGGCCAGCAAAAGGCCAGGAACCGTAAAAAGGCCGCGTTGCTGGCGTTTTTCCATAGGC
TCCGCCCCCCTGACGAGCATCACAAAAATCGACGCTCAAGTCAGAGGTGGCGAAACCCGACAGGACTATA
AAGATACCAGGCGTTTCCCCCTGGAAGCTCCCTCGTGCGCTCTCCTGTTCCGACCCTGCCGCTTACCGGA
TACCTGTCCGCCTTTCTCCCTTCGGGAAGCGTGGCGCTTTCTCATAGCTCACGCTGTAGGTATCTCAGTT
CGGTGTAGGTCGTTCGCTCCAAGCTGGGCTGTGTGCACGAACCCCCCGTTCAGCCCGACCGCTGCGCCTT
ATCCGGTAACTATCGTCTTGAGTCCAACCCGGTAAGACACGACTTATCGCCACTGGCAGCAGCCACTGGT
AACAGGATTAGCAGAGCGAGGTATGTAGGCGGTGCTACAGAGTTCTTGAAGTGGTGGCCTAACTACGGCT
ACACTAGAAGAACAGTATTTGGTATCTGCGCTCTGCTGAAGCCAGTTACCTTCGGAAAAAGAGTTGGTAG
CTCTTGATCCGGCAAACAAACCACCGCTGGTAGCGGTGGTTTTTTTGTTTGCAAGCAGCAGATTACGCGC
AGAAAAAAAGGATCTCAAGAAGATCCTTTGATCTTTTCTACGGGGTCTGACGCTCAGTGGAACGAAAACT
CACGTTAAGGGATTTTGGTCATGAGATTATCAAAAAGGATCTTCACCTAGATCCTTTTAAATTAAAAATG
AAGTTTTAAATCAATCTAAAGTATATATGAGTAAACTTGGTCTGACAGTTACCAATGCTTAATCAGTGAG
GCACCTATCTCAGCGATCTGTCTATTTCGTTCATCCATAGTTGCCTGACTCCCCGTCGTGTAGATAACTA
CGATACGGGAGGGCTTACCATCTGGCCCCAGTGCTGCAATGATACCGCGAGACCCACGCTCACCGGCTCC
AGATTTATCAGCAATAAACCAGCCAGCCGGAAGGGCCGAGCGCAGAAGTGGTCCTGCAACTTTATCCGCC
TCCATCCAGTCTATTAATTGTTGCCGGGAAGCTAGAGTAAGTAGTTCGCCAGTTAATAGTTTGCGCAACG
TTGTTGCCATTGCTACAGGCATCGTGGTGTCACGCTCGTCGTTTGGTATGGCTTCATTCAGCTCCGGTTC
CCAACGATCAAGGCGAGTTACATGATCCCCCATGTTGTGCAAAAAAGCGGTTAGCTCCTTCGGTCCTCCG
ATCGTTGTCAGAAGTAAGTTGGCCGCAGTGTTATCACTCATGGTTATGGCAGCACTGCATAATTCTCTTA
CTGTCATGCCATCCGTAAGATGCTTTTCTGTGACTGGTGAGTACTCAACCAAGTCATTCTGAGAATAGTG
TATGCGGCGACCGAGTTGCTCTTGCCCGGCGTCAATACGGGATAATACCGCGCCACATAGCAGAACTTTA
AAAGTGCTCATCATTGGAAAACGTTCTTCGGGGCGAAAACTCTCAAGGATCTTACCGCTGTTGAGATCCA
GTTCGATGTAACCCACTCGTGCACCCAACTGATCTTCAGCATCTTTTACTTTCACCAGCGTTTCTGGGTG
AGCAAAAACAGGAAGGCAAAATGCCGCAAAAAAGGGAATAAGGGCGACACGGAAATGTTGAATACTCATA
CTCTTCCTTTTTCAATATTATTGAAGCATTTATCAGGGTTATTGTCTCATGAGCGGATACATATTTGAAT
GTATTTAGAAAAATAAACAAATAGGGGTTCCGCGCACATTTCCCCGAAAAGTGCCAC
Features (pLannotate 1.2.2; 35 found; start..end, strand, type, name):
      4..432     +  rep_origin     f1 ori (sequence partly withheld): f1 bacteriophage origin of replication; arrow indicates direction of (+) strand synthesis
    463..618     -  CDS            lacZα (fragment): LacZα fragment of β-galactosidase; lacZ fragment
    626..644     +  promoter       T7 promoter: promoter for bacteriophage T7 RNA polymerase
    653..676     +  misc_feature   MCS (fragment): pBluescript multiple cloning site
    734..1110    +  CDS            H2B (fragment) (sequence withheld): human histone H2B; HIST1H2BJ
   1118..2545    +  CDS            tdTomato: tdTomato is a basic (constitutively fluorescent) orange fluorescent protein published in 2004, derived from Discosoma sp.. It is reported to be a somewhat slowly-maturing tandem dimer with low acid sensitivity.
   2612..3634    +  CDS            hph: KHYB_ECOLX - Experimental evidence at protein level: Swiss-Prot protein existence level 1. The aminoglycoside phosphotransferases achieve inactivation of their antibiotic substrates by phosphorylation. Only phosphorylates hygromycin and closely related compounds such as demethyl analogs and destomycin. From Escherichia coli.
   3704..4732    +  CDS            cre: RECR_BPP1 - Experimental evidence at protein level: Swiss-Prot protein existence level 1. Catalyzes site-specific recombination between two 34-base- pair LOXP sites. Its role is to maintain the phage genome as a monomeric unit-copy plasmid in the lysogenic state. From Escherichia phage P1 (Bacteriophage P1).
   4745..5680    +  CDS            ERT2: mutated ligand-binding domain of the human estrogen receptor (Feil et al., 1997)
   5697..5768    +  CDS            HBB (fragment): HBB_PONPY - Experimental evidence at transcript level: Swiss-Prot protein existence level 2. Involved in oxygen transport from the lung to the various peripheral tissues. From Pongo pygmaeus (Bornean orangutan).
   5839..5894    +  polyA_signal   β-globin poly(A) signal: rabbit β-globin polyadenylation signal (Gil and Proudfoot, 1987)
   6277..6299    -  protein_bind   lac operator (fragment): The lac repressor binds to the lac operator to inhibit transcription in E. coli. This inhibition can be relieved by adding lactose or isopropyl-β-D-thiogalactopyranoside (IPTG). lac repressor encoded by lacI
   6312..6335    +  misc_feature   MCS (fragment): pBluescript multiple cloning site
   6348..6381    -  protein_bind   loxP: Cre-mediated recombination occurs in the 8-bp core sequence (GCATACAT). Cre recombinase
   6411..6910    +  promoter       PGK promoter: mouse phosphoglycerate kinase 1 promoter
   6924..7727    +  CDS            NeoR/KanR: aminoglycoside phosphotransferase from Tn5; aph(3')-II (or nptII); confers resistance to neomycin, kanamycin, and G418 (Geneticin®)
   7765..7989    +  polyA_signal   bGH poly(A) signal: bovine growth hormone polyadenylation signal
   7993..8014    +  promoter       SV40 promoter (fragment): SV40 enhancer and early promoter
   8048..8081    -  protein_bind   loxP: Cre-mediated recombination occurs in the 8-bp core sequence (GCATACAT). Cre recombinase
   8123..8155    -  misc_feature   MCS (fragment): pBluescript multiple cloning site
   8160..8659    +  promoter       PGK promoter: mouse phosphoglycerate kinase 1 promoter
   8686..9258    +  CDS            DTA: diphtheria toxin fragment A; Corynebacterium diphtheriae tox
   9261..9333    +  CDS            small t antigen (fragment): SV40 (simian virus 40) small t antigen
   9335..9400    +  intron         small t intron: SV40 (simian virus 40) small t antigen intron
   9474..9698    +  polyA_signal   bGH poly(A) signal: bovine growth hormone polyadenylation signal
   9702..9723    +  promoter       SV40 promoter (fragment): SV40 enhancer and early promoter
   9727..9747    +  misc_feature   MCS (fragment): pBluescript multiple cloning site
   9760..9778    -  promoter       T3 promoter: promoter for bacteriophage T3 RNA polymerase
   9821..9843    -  protein_bind   lac operator (fragment): The lac repressor binds to the lac operator to inhibit transcription in E. coli. This inhibition can be relieved by adding lactose or isopropyl-β-D-thiogalactopyranoside (IPTG). lac repressor encoded by lacI
   9847..9877    -  promoter       lac promoter: promoter for the E. coli lac operon
   9892..9913    -  protein_bind   CAP binding site: CAP binding activates transcription in the presence of cAMP. E. coli catabolite activator protein
   9926..10018   -  CDS            lacI (fragment): lac repressor; lacI; The lac repressor binds to the lac operator to inhibit transcription in E. coli. This inhibition can be relieved by adding lactose or isopropyl-β-D-thiogalactopyranoside (IPTG).
  10201..10789   -  rep_origin     ori: high-copy-number ColE1/pMB1/pBR322/pUC origin of replication
  10960..11820   -  CDS            AmpR: β-lactamase; bla; confers resistance to ampicillin, carbenicillin, and related antibiotics
  11821..11925   -  promoter       AmpR promoter: bla
