[The description below was written by a language model from this plasmid's Addgene catalogue record and pLannotate feature annotations shown in this document.]
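Description:
ptdTHC_PGKneoLox2DTA.2 is a mouse gene-targeting plasmid built on the PGKneoLox2DTA.2 backbone, a pBluescript-derived vector carrying a high-copy ColE1/pUC origin, an f1 origin and an ampicillin resistance gene for propagation in E. coli. It is a generic knock-in template: the reporter and selection cassettes are in place, and residual cloning sites let the user add 5′ and 3′ homology arms for a locus of choice. No arms are present in the record. The catalogue lists a total size of 11,237 bp, whereas the sequenced record is 11,948 nt; this discrepancy is not explained.

The payload is a promoterless tricistronic open reading frame consisting of human histone H2B fused at its C terminus to tdTomato, followed by the hygromycin phosphotransferase gene and then Cre-ERT2, closed by a rabbit β-globin polyadenylation signal. According to the stated purpose, the three units are joined by P2A self-cleaving peptides, which are not annotated in the feature table but fit the short gaps between the coding regions. Because it has no promoter of its own, the cassette depends on the endogenous regulatory elements of the targeted gene. Cells expressing that gene therefore gain a nuclear red fluorescent label, hygromycin resistance for lineage selection, and tamoxifen-inducible Cre activity.

Downstream lies a PGK promoter-driven neomycin resistance cassette with a bGH poly(A), flanked by loxP sites, which gives G418 positive selection of integrants and can later be excised by Cre. A PGK-driven diphtheria toxin A cassette sits outside the region intended for homologous integration and provides negative selection against random insertion. The associated publication used this design strategy to make reporter mouse and embryonic stem cell lines for marking and selecting otic lineage cells.
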