Addgene plasmid #112625: ptdTHC_PGKneoLox2DTA.2
Purpose: H2BtdTomato_p2A_HygroR_p2A_CreERt2 targeting plasmid with cloning sites ready for homology arms
Depositing lab: Stefan Heller. Depositing organization: Stanford University. Publication: Fbxo2(VHC) mouse and embryonic stem cell reporter lines delineate in vitro-generated inner ear sensory epithelia cells and enable otic lineage selection and Cre-recombination. Hartman BH, Bscke R, Ellwanger DC, Keymeulen S, Scheibinger M, Heller S. Dev Biol. 2018 Sep 1. pii: S0012-1606(18)30499-8. doi: 10.1016/j.ydbio.2018.08.013. PubMed 30179592.
Backbone
  Vector backbone: PGKneoLox2DTA.2
  Backbone manufacturer: P. Soriano Addgene Plasmid 13449
  Backbone size w/o insert (bp): 6300
  Total vector size (bp): 11237
  Vector type: Mouse Targeting, Cre/Lox
  Selectable markers: Neomycin (select with G418), Hygromycin
Growth in bacteria
  Bacterial resistance: Ampicillin, 100 μg/mL
  Growth temperature: 37°C
  Growth strain: DH5alpha
  Copy number: High Copy
Gene/Insert 1
  Gene/Insert name: H2B-tdTomato (alt names: HIST1H2BB, H2B.1, H2B/f, H2BFF, MGC119804; tdTomato)
  Species: H. sapiens (human); Anthozoa
  Insert size (bp): 1812
  GenBank ID: NM_021058
  Entrez Gene: H2BC3 (a.k.a. H2B.1, H2B/f, H2BFF, HIST1H2BB)
  Promoter: No Promoter
  Tag / fusion protein: tdTomato (C terminal on insert)
  Cloning method: Gibson Cloning
  Sequencing primers: 5′ TTTATTCATGAGGCCGGCCACC; 3′ TGAAGTTAGTAGCTCCGCTTCC
Gene/Insert 2
  Gene/Insert name: Hygrophosphotransferase (alt names: HygroR; hygromycin-B)
  Species: Coccidioides posadasii C735 delta SOWgp
  Insert size (bp): 1023
  GenBank ID: XM_003071606
  Promoter: No Promoter
  Cloning method: Gibson Cloning
  Sequencing primers: 5′ atgaaaaagcctgaactcaccgc; 3′ ttcctttgccctcggacga
Gene/Insert 3
  Gene/Insert name: Cre-ERT2 fusion protein
  Species: Bacteriophage P1
  Insert size (bp): 1983
  Promoter: No Promoter
  Cloning method: Gibson Cloning
  Sequencing primers: 5′ ATGTCCAATTTACTGACCGTACA; 3′ TCAAGCTGTGGCAGGGAAACC
Resource information
  A portion of this plasmid was derived from a plasmid made by: H2B was cloned from Addgene plasmid 26750, tdTomato was cloned from Addgene plasmid 26123, HygroR was cloned from Addgene plasmid 28226, CreERT2 and Rabbit betaglobin PolyA were cloned from Addgene plasmid 14797, PGKneoLox2DTA.2 backbone was cloned from Addgene plasmid 13449
Terms and licenses: Academic/Nonprofit Terms; Industry Terms: Not Available to Industry
How to cite: ptdTHC_PGKneoLox2DTA.2 was a gift from Stefan Heller (Addgene plasmid # 112625 ; http://n2t.net/addgene:112625 ; RRID:Addgene_112625)
